>Addgene plasmid #103750 | LSB-hsa-miR-92a-1-5p | depositor full sequence | sequence record 196548 | Full Sequence
AATTGAGGGGATAACGCAGGAAAGAACATGTGAGCAAAAGGCCAGCAAAAGGCCAGGAACCGTAAAAAGG
CCGCGTTGCTGGCGTTTTTCCATAGGCTCCGCCCCCCTGACGAGCATCACAAAAATCGACGCTCAAGTCA
GAGGTGGCGAAACCCGACAGGACTATAAAGATACCAGGCGTTTCCCCCTGGAAGCTCCCTCGTGCGCTCT
CCTGTTCCGACCCTGCCGCTTACCGGATACCTGTCCGCCTTTCTCCCTTCGGGAAGCGTGGCGCTTTCTC
ATAGCTCACGCTGTAGGTATCTCAGTTCGGTGTAGGTCGTTCGCTCCAAGCTGGGCTGTGTGCACGAACC
CCCCGTTCAGCCCGACCGCTGCGCCTTATCCGGTAACTATCGTCTTGAGTCCAACCCGGTAAGACACGAC
TTATCGCCACTGGCAGCAGCCACTGGTAACAGGATTAGCAGAGCGAGGTATGTAGGCGGTGCTACAGAGT
TCTTGAAGTGGTGGCCTAACTACGGCTACACTAGAAGAACAGTATTTGGTATCTGCGCTCTGCTGAAGCC
AGTTACCTTCGGAAAAAGAGTTGGTAGCTCTTGATCCGGCAAACAAACCACCGCTGGTAGCGGTGGTTTT
TTTGTTTGCAAGCAGCAGATTACGCGCAGAAAAAAAGGATCTCAAGAAGATCCTTTGATCTTTTCTACGG
GGTCTGACGCTCAGTGGAACGAAAACTCACGTTAAGGGATTTTGGTCATGAGATTATCAAAAAGGATCTT
CACCTAGATCCTTTTAAATTAAAAATGAAGTTTTAAATCAATCTAAAGTATATATGAGTAAACTTGGTCT
GACAGTTACCAATGCTTAATCAGTGAGGCACCTATCTCAGCGATCTGTCTATTTCGTTCATCCATAGTTG
CCTGACTCCCCGTCGTGTAGATAACTACGATACGGGAGGGCTTACCATCTGGCCCCAGTGCTGCAATGAT
ACCGCGAGAACCACGCTCACCGGCTCCAGATTTATCAGCAATAAACCAGCCAGCCGGAAGGGCCGAGCGC
AGAAGTGGTCCTGCAACTTTATCCGCCTCCATCCAGTCTATTAATTGTTGCCGGGAAGCTAGAGTAAGTA
GTTCGCCAGTTAATAGTTTGCGCAACGTTGTTGCCATTGCTACAGGCATCGTGGTGTCACGCTCGTCGTT
TGGTATGGCTTCATTCAGCTCCGGTTCCCAACGATCAAGGCGAGTTACATGATCCCCCATGTTGTGCAAA
AAAGCGGTTAGCTCCTTCGGTCCTCCGATCGTTGTCAGAAGTAAGTTGGCCGCAGTGTTATCACTCATGG
TTATGGCAGCACTGCATAATTCTCTTACTGTCATGCCATCCGTAAGATGCTTTTCTGTGACTGGTGAGTA
CTCAACCAAGTCATTCTGAGAATAGTGTATGCGGCGACCGAGTTGCTCTTGCCCGGCGTCAATACGGGAT
AATACCGCGCCACATAGCAGAACTTTAAAAGTGCTCATCATTGGAAAACGTTCTTCGGGGCGAAAACTCT
CAAGGATCTTACCGCTGTTGAGATCCAGTTCGATGTAACCCACTCGTGCACCCAACTGATCTTCAGCATC
TTTTACTTTCACCAGCGTTTCTGGGTGAGCAAAAACAGGAAGGCAAAATGCCGCAAAAAAGGGAATAAGG
GCGACACGGAAATGTTGAATACTCATACTCTTCCTTTTTCAATATTATTGAAGCATTTATCAGGGTTATT
GTCTCATGAGCGGATACATATTTGAATGTAGCTCCGAATTTCTCGAGGGCTTGTCGACGACGGCGGTCTC
CGTCGTCAGGATCATGAATTCGACCCGCCTGCCACCATGACCGAGTACAAGCCCACGGTGCGCCTCGCCA
CCCGCGACGACGTCCCCCGGGCCGTACGCACCCTCGCCGCCGCGTTCGCCGACTACCCCGCCACGCGCCA
CACCGTCGACCCGGACCGCCACATCGAGCGGGTCACCGAGCTGCAAGAACTCTTCCTCACGCGCGTCGGG
CTCGACATCGGCAAGGTGTGGGTCGCGGACGACGGCGCCGCGGTGGCGGTCTGGACCACGCCGGAGAGCG
TCGAAGCGGGGGCGGTGTTCGCCGAGATCGGCCCGCGCATGGCCGAGTTGAGCGGTTCCCGGCTGGCCGC
GCAGCAACAGATGGAAGGCCTCCTGGCGCCGCACCGGCCCAAGGAGCCCGCGTGGTTCCTGGCCACCGTC
GGCGTCTCGCCCGACCACCAGGGCAAGGGTCTGGGCAGCGCCGTCGTGCTCCCCGGAGTGGAGGCGGCCG
AGCGCGCCGGGGTGCCCGCCTTCCTGGAGACATCCGCGCCCCGCAACCTCCCCTTCTACGAGCGGCTCGG
CTTCACCGTCACCGCCGACGTCGAGGTGCCCGAAGGACCGCGCACCTGGTGCATGACCCGCAAGCCCGGT
GCCTGATACGCGTGAATTCACTCCTCAGGTGCAGGCTGCCTATCAGAAGGTGGTGGCTGGTGTGGCCAAT
GCCCTGGCTCACAAATACCACTGAGATCTTTTTCCCTCTGCCAAAAATTATGGGGACATCATGAAGCCCC
TTGAGCATCTGACTTCTGGCTAATAAAGGAAATTTATTTTCATTGCAATAGTGTGTTGGAATTTTTTGTG
TCTCTCACTCGGAAGGACATATGGGAGGGCAAATCATTTAAAACATCAGAATGAGTATTTGGTTTAGAGT
TTGGCAACATATGCCCATATGCTGGCTGCCATGAACAAAGGTTGGCTATAAAGAGGTCATCAGTATATGA
AACAGCCCCCTGCTGTCCATTCCTTATTCCATAGAAAAGCCTTGACTTGAGGTTAGATTTTTTTTATATT
TTGTTTTGTGTTATTTTTTTCTTTAACATCCCTAAAATTTTCCTTACATGTTTTACTAGCCAGATTTTTC
CTCCTCTCCTGACTACTCCCAGTCATAGCTGTCCCTCTTCTCTTATGGAGATCCCTCGACCTGCAGCCCA
AGCTTGAATTCTCTAGAATTACCCTGTTATCCCTATGCTTGGTTTACCGAGCTCTTATTGGTTTTCAAAC
TTCATTGACTGTGCCCAACGCGCCTGGGAGCTCACGGGGACAGCCCCCCCCCAAAGCCCCCAGGGATGTA
ATTACGTCCCTCCCCCGCTAGGGGGCAGCAGCGAGCCGCCCGGGGCTCCGCTCCGGTCCGGCGCTCCCCC
CGCATCCCCGAGCCGGCAGCGTGCGGGGACAGCCCGGGCACGGGGAAGGTGGCACGGGATCGCTTTCCTC
TGAACGCTTCTCGCTGCTCTTTGAGCCTGCAGACACCTGGGGGGATACGGGGAAAAAGCTAGGCTGAAAG
ACCGGTTCTTAGAATGACACGCGCCTGGGAGCTCACGGGGACAGCCCCCCCCCAAAGCCCCCAGGGATGT
AATTACGTCCCTCCCCCGCTAGGGGGCAGCAGCGAGCCGCCCGGGGCTCCGCTCCGGTCCGGCGCTCCCC
CCGCATCCCCGAGCCGGCAGCGTGCGGGGACAGCCCGGGCACGGGGAAGGTGGCACGGGATCGCTTTCCT
CTGAACGCTTCTCGCTGCTCTTTGAGCCTGCAGACACCTGGGGGGATACGGGGAAAAAGCTAACTTCTGA
GACGACAACTTTGTATAGAAAAGTTGGCTCCGAATTCGCCCTTGACAGCAGAGATCCAGTTTGGTTAATT
AATTGGCTCCGGTGCCCGTCAGTGGGCAGAGCGCACATCGCCCACAGTCCCCGAGAAGTTGTGGGGAGGG
GTCGGCAATTGAACCGGTGCCTAGAGAAGGTGGCGCGGGGTAAACTGGGAAAGTGATGTCGTGTACTGGC
TCCGCCTTTTTCCCGAGGGTGGGGGAGAACCGTATATAAGTGCAGTAGTCGCCGTGAACGTTCTTTTTCG
CAACGGGTTTGCCGCCAGAACACAGGTAAGTGCCGTGTGTGGTTCCCGCGGGCCTGGCCTCTTTACGGGT
TATGGCCCTTGCGTGCCTTGAATTACTTCCACCTGGCTGCAGTACGTGATTCTTGATCCCGAGCTTCGGG
TTGGAAGTGGGTGGGAGAGTTCGAGGCCTTGCGCTTAAGGAGCCCCTTCGCCTCGTGCTTGAGTTGAGGC
CTGGCCTGGGCGCTGGGGCCGCCGCGTGCGAATCTGGTGGCACCTTCGCGCCTGTCTCGCTGCTTTCGAT
AAGTCTCTAGCCATTTAAAATTTTTGATGACCTGCTGCGACGCTTTTTTTCTGGCAAGATAGTCTTGTAA
ATGCGGGCCAAGATCTGCACACTGGTATTTCGGTTTTTGGGGCCGCGGGCGGCGACGGGGCCCGTGCGTC
CCAGCGCACATGTTCGGCGAGGCGGGGCCTGCGAGCGCGGCCACCGAGAATCGGACGGGGGTAGTCTCAA
GCTGGCCGGCCTGCTCTGGTGCCTGGCCTCGCGCCGCCGTGTATCGCCCCGCCCTGGGCGGCAAGGCTGG
CCCGGTCGGCACCAGTTGCGTGAGCGGAAAGATGGCCGCTTCCCGGCCCTGCTGCAGGGAGCTCAAAATG
GAGGACGCGGCGCTCGGGAGAGCGGGCGGGTGAGTCACCCACACAAAGGAAAAGGGCCTTTCCGTCCTCA
GCCGTCGCTTCATGTGACTCCACGGAGTACCGGGCGCCGTCCAGGCACCTCGATTAGTTCTCGAGCTTTT
GGAGTACGTCGTCTTTAGGTTGGGGGGAGGGGTTTTATGCGATGGAGTTTCCCCACACTGAGTGGGTGGA
GACTGAAGTTAGGCCAGCTTGGCACTTGATGTAATTCTCCTTGGAATTTGCCCTTTTTGAGTTTGGATCT
TGGTTCATTCTCAAGCCTCAGACAGTGGTTCAAAGTTTTTTTCTTCCATTTCAGGTGTCGTGAGAAGGGC
GAATTCGACCCAAGTTTGTACAAAAAAGCAGGCTGGATCCAGGTGCCACCATGGTGAGCGAGCTGATTAA
GGAGAACATGCACATGAAGCTGTACATGGAGGGCACCGTGAACAACCACCACTTCAAGTGCACATCCGAG
GGCGAAGGCAAGCCCTACGAGGGCACCCAGACCATGAGAATCAAGGCGGTCGAGGGCGGCCCTCTCCCCT
TCGCCTTCGACATCCTGGCTACCAGCTTCATGTACGGCAGCAAAACCTTCATCAACCACACCCAGGGCAT
CCCCGACTTCTTTAAGCAGTCCTTCCCCGAGGGCTTCACATGGGAGAGAGTCACCACATACGAAGATGGG
GGCGTGCTGACCGCTACCCAGGACACCAGCCTCCAGGACGGCTGCCTCATCTACAACGTCAAGATCAGAG
GGGTGAACTTCCCATCCAACGGCCCTGTGATGCAGAAGAAAACACTCGGCTGGGAGGCCTCCACCGAGAC
ACTGTACCCCGCTGACGGCGGCCTGGAAGGCAGAGCCGACATGGCCCTGAAGCTCGTGGGCGGGGGCCAC
CTGATCTGCAACCTTAAGACCACATACAGATCCAAGAAACCCGCTAAGAACCTCAAGATGCCCGGCGTCT
ACTATGTGGACAGGAGACTGGAAAGAATCAAGGAGGCCGACAAAGAGACATACGTCGAGCAGCACGAGGT
GGCTGTGGCCAGATACTGCGACCTCCCTAGCAAACTGGGGCACAAACTTAATTGAGAATTCTACCACCCA
GCTTTCTTGTACAAAGTGGTACGTCTCAAGACCAGAGGTCTCTGCTTTCGGATATAGCATTGCAACCGAT
CCCAACCTAGCATTGCAACCGATCCCAACCTAGCATTGCAACCGATCCCAACCTAGCATTGCAACCGATC
CCAACCTCAACCAGAAGAGACCTGTGCTTCACTCCTCAGGTGCAGGCTGCCTATCAGAAGGTGGTGGCTG
GTGTGGCCAATGCCCTGGCTCACAAATACCACTGAGATCTTTTTCCCTCTGCCAAAAATTATGGGGACAT
CATGAAGCCCCTTGAGCATCTGACTTCTGGCTAATAAAGGAAATTTATTTTCATTGCAATAGTGTGTTGG
AATTTTTTGTGTCTCTCACTCGGAAGGACATATGGGAGGGCAAATCATTTAAAACATCAGAATGAGTATT
TGGTTTAGAGTTTGGCAACATATGCCCATATGCTGGCTGCCATGAACAAAGGTTGGCTATAAAGAGGTCA
TCAGTATATGAAACAGCCCCCTGCTGTCCATTCCTTATTCCATAGAAAAGCCTTGACTTGAGGTTAGATT
TTTTTTATATTTTGTTTTGTGTTATTTTTTTCTTTAACATCCCTAAAATTTTCCTTACATGTTTTACTAG
CCAGATTTTTCCTCCTCTCCTGACTACTCCCAGTCATAGCTGTCCCTCTTCTCTTATGGAGATCCCGAGC
GGTGCGTTTTTATGCTTGTAGTATTGTATAATGTTTTTAAGATCCAAGCTTCTGACCTCTTCTCTTCCTC
CCACAGGGCCTCGAGACAATTGCATCGATGGTACCAGTGAAAGTCTGCAATGAATTCGAGTTGGCGCGCC
TGTCATTCTAAATCTCTCTTTCAGCCTAAAGCTTTTTCCCCGTATCCCCCCAGGTGTCTGCAGGCTCAAA
GAGCAGCGAGAAGCGTTCAGAGGAAAGCGATCCCGTGCCACCTTCCCCGTGCCCGGGCTGTCCCCGCACG
CTGCCGGCTCGGGGATGCGGGGGGAGCGCCGGACCGGAGCGGAGCCCCGGGCGGCTCGCTGCTGCCCCCT
AGCGGGGGAGGGACGTAATTACATCCCTGGGGGCTTTGGGAGGGGGCTGTCCCCGTGAGCTCCCAGGCGC
GCCTGTCATTCTAAATCTCTCTTTCAGCCTAAAGCTTTTTCCCCGTATCCCCCCAGGTGTCTGCAGGCTC
AAAGAGCAGCGAGAAGCGTTCAGAGGAAAGCGATCCCGTGCCACCTTCCCCGTGCCCGGGCTGTCCCCGC
ACGCTGCCGGCTCGGGGATGCGGGGGGAGCGCCGGACCGGAGCGGAGCCCCGGGCGGCTCGCTGCTGCCC
CCTAGCGGGGGAGGGACGTAATTACATCCCTGGGGGCTTTGGGGGGGGGCTGTCCCCGTGAGCTCCCAGG
CGCGCCAACTCGGTACCGTATCGATGTCGACGTTAACGCTAGTGATATCAACTTTGTATAGAAAAGTTGG
CTCCGAATTCGCCCTTGACAGCAGAGATCCAGTTTGGTTAATTAATTGGCTCCGGTGCCCGTCAGTGGGC
AGAGCGCACATCGCCCACAGTCCCCGAGAAGTTGTGGGGAGGGGTCGGCAATTGAACCGGTGCCTAGAGA
AGGTGGCGCGGGGTAAACTGGGAAAGTGATGTCGTGTACTGGCTCCGCCTTTTTCCCGAGGGTGGGGGAG
AACCGTATATAAGTGCAGTAGTCGCCGTGAACGTTCTTTTTCGCAACGGGTTTGCCGCCAGAACACAGGT
AAGTGCCGTGTGTGGTTCCCGCGGGCCTGGCCTCTTTACGGGTTATGGCCCTTGCGTGCCTTGAATTACT
TCCACCTGGCTGCAGTACGTGATTCTTGATCCCGAGCTTCGGGTTGGAAGTGGGTGGGAGAGTTCGAGGC
CTTGCGCTTAAGGAGCCCCTTCGCCTCGTGCTTGAGTTGAGGCCTGGCCTGGGCGCTGGGGCCGCCGCGT
GCGAATCTGGTGGCACCTTCGCGCCTGTCTCGCTGCTTTCGATAAGTCTCTAGCCATTTAAAATTTTTGA
TGACCTGCTGCGACGCTTTTTTTCTGGCAAGATAGTCTTGTAAATGCGGGCCAAGATCTGCACACTGGTA
TTTCGGTTTTTGGGGCCGCGGGCGGCGACGGGGCCCGTGCGTCCCAGCGCACATGTTCGGCGAGGCGGGG
CCTGCGAGCGCGGCCACCGAGAATCGGACGGGGGTAGTCTCAAGCTGGCCGGCCTGCTCTGGTGCCTGGC
CTCGCGCCGCCGTGTATCGCCCCGCCCTGGGCGGCAAGGCTGGCCCGGTCGGCACCAGTTGCGTGAGCGG
AAAGATGGCCGCTTCCCGGCCCTGCTGCAGGGAGCTCAAAATGGAGGACGCGGCGCTCGGGAGAGCGGGC
GGGTGAGTCACCCACACAAAGGAAAAGGGCCTTTCCGTCCTCAGCCGTCGCTTCATGTGACTCCACGGAG
TACCGGGCGCCGTCCAGGCACCTCGATTAGTTCTCGAGCTTTTGGAGTACGTCGTCTTTAGGTTGGGGGG
AGGGGTTTTATGCGATGGAGTTTCCCCACACTGAGTGGGTGGAGACTGAAGTTAGGCCAGCTTGGCACTT
GATGTAATTCTCCTTGGAATTTGCCCTTTTTGAGTTTGGATCTTGGTTCATTCTCAAGCCTCAGACAGTG
GTTCAAAGTTTTTTTCTTCCATTTCAGGTGTCGTGAGAAGGGCGAATTCGACCCAAGTTTGTACAAAAAA
GCAGGCTCGCCACCATGGTGAGCAAGGGCGAGGAGCTGTTCACCGGGGTGGTGCCCATCCTGGTCGAGCT
GGACGGCGACGTAAACGGCCACAAGTTCAGCGTGAGGGGCGAGGGCGAGGGCGATGCCACCAACGGCAAG
CTGACCCTGAAGTTCATCTGCACCACCGGCAAGCTGCCCGTGCCCTGGCCCACCCTCGTGACCACCCTGA
GCCACGGCGTGCAGTGCTTCGCCCGCTACCCCGACCACATGAAGCAGCACGACTTCTTCAAGTCCGCCAT
GCCCGAAGGCTACGTCCAGGAGCGCACCATCTTCTTCAAGGACGACGGCACCTACAAGACCCGCGCCGAG
GTGAAGTTCGAGGGCGACACCCTAGTGAACCGCATCGAGCTGAAGGGCGTCGACTTCAAGGAGGACGGCA
ACATCCTGGGGCACAAGCTGGAGTACAACTTCAACAGCCACAACATCTATATCATGGCCGTCAAGCAGAA
GAACGGCATCAAGGTGAACTTCAAGATCCGCCACAACGTGGAGGACGGCAGCGTGCAGCTCGCCGACCAC
TACCAGCAGAACACCCCCATCGGCGACGGCCCCGTGCTGCTGCCCGACAGCCACTACCTGAGCACCCAGT
CCGTGCTGAGCAAAGACCCCAACGAGAAGCGCGATCACATGGTCCTGCTGGAGTTCCGCACCGCCGCCGG
GATCACTCTCGGCATGGACGAGCTGTACAAGTAATACCACCCAGCTTTCTTGTACAAAGTGGTACGCGTG
AATTCACTCCTCAGGTGCAGGCTGCCTATCAGAAGGTGGTGGCTGGTGTGGCCAATGCCCTGGCTCACAA
ATACCACTGAGATCTTTTTCCCTCTGCCAAAAATTATGGGGACATCATGAAGCCCCTTGAGCATCTGACT
TCTGGCTAATAAAGGAAATTTATTTTCATTGCAATAGTGTGTTGGAATTTTTTGTGTCTCTCACTCGGAA
GGACATATGGGAGGGCAAATCATTTAAAACATCAGAATGAGTATTTGGTTTAGAGTTTGGCAACATATGC
CCATATGCTGGCTGCCATGAACAAAGGTTGGCTATAAAGAGGTCATCAGTATATGAAACAGCCCCCTGCT
GTCCATTCCTTATTCCATAGAAAAGCCTTGACTTGAGGTTAGATTTTTTTTATATTTTGTTTTGTGTTAT
TTTTTTCTTTAACATCCCTAAAATTTTCCTTACATGTTTTACTAGCCAGATTTTTCCTCCTCTCCTGACT
ACTCCCAGTCATAGCTGTCCCTCTTCTCTTATGGAGATCCCTCGACCTGCAGCCCAAGCTTGGCGTAATC
ATGGTCATAGCTGTTTCCTGTGTGAAATTGTTATCCGCTCACAATTCCACACAACATACGAGCCGGAAGC
ATAAAGTGTAAAGCCTGGGGTGCCTAATGAGTGAGCTAACTCACATTAATTGCGTTGCGCTCACTGCCCG
CTTTCCAGTCGGGAAACCTGTCGTGCCAGCGGATCGACAGTACTAAGCTTGGTCTAATACCCAATCTCTC
GTCTTATCCAGATGTTTTATACGCCTCTGGCCCGTGTCTCAAAATCTCTGATGTTACATTGCACAAGATA
AAATAATATCATCATGAACAATAAAACTGTCTGCTTACATAAACAGTAATACAAGGGGTGTTATGAGCCA
TATTCAACGGGAAACGTCGAGGCCGCGATTAAATTCCAACATGGATGCTGATTTATATGGGTATAAATGG
GCTCGCGATAATGTCGGGCAATCAGGTGCGACAATCTATCGCTTGTATGGGAAGCCCGATGCGCCAGAGT
TGTTTCTGAAACATGGCAAAGGTAGCGTTGCCAATGATGTTACAGATGAGATGGTCAGACTAAACTGGCT
GACGGAATTTATGCCTCTTCCGACCATCAAGCATTTTATCCGTACTCCTGATGATGCATGGTTACTCACC
ACTGCGATCCCCGGAAAAACAGCATTCCAGGTATTAGAAGAATATCCTGATTCAGGTGAAAATATTGTTG
ATGCGCTGGCAGTGTTCCTGCGCCGGTTGCATTCGATTCCTGTTTGTAATTGTCCTTTTAACAGCGATCG
CGTATTTCGTCTCGCTCAGGCGCAATCACGAATGAATAACGGTTTGGTTGATGCGAGTGATTTTGATGAC
GAGCGTAATGGCTGGCCTGTTGAACAAGTCTGGAAAGAAATGCATAAACTTTTGCCATTCTCACCGGATT
CAGTCGTCACTCATGGTGATTTCTCACTTGATAACCTTATTTTTGACGAGGGGAAATTAATAGGTTGTAT
TGATGTTGGACGAGTCGGAATCGCAGACCGATACCAGGATCTTGCCATCCTATGGAACTGCCTCGGTGAG
TTTTCTCCTTCATTACAGAAACGGCTTTTTCAAAAATATGGTATTGATAATCCTGATATGAATAAATTGC
AGTTTCATTTGATGCTCGATGAGTTTTTCTAATCAGAATTGGTTAATTGGTTGTAACACTGGCAGAGCAT
TACGCTGACTTGACGGGACGGCGCAAGCTCATGACCAAAATCCCTTAACGTGAGTTACGCGTCGTTCCAC
TGAGCGTCAGAGGTATCACTAGTATTACAGAGGTAAGTTATAACAGTCGCCTAACCC
Features (pLannotate 1.2.2; 28 found; start..end, strand, type, name):
     87..675     -  rep_origin     ori: high-copy-number ColE1/pMB1/pBR322/pUC origin of replication
    846..1706    -  CDS            AmpR: β-lactamase; bla; confers resistance to ampicillin, carbenicillin, and related antibiotics
   1707..1778    -  promoter       AmpR promoter: bla
   1857..2456    +  CDS            PuroR: puromycin N-acetyltransferase; pac from Streptomyces alboniger; confers resistance to puromycin
   2461..2541    +  CDS            HBB (fragment): HBB_PONPY - Experimental evidence at transcript level: Swiss-Prot protein existence level 2. Involved in oxygen transport from the lung to the various peripheral tissues. From Pongo pygmaeus (Bornean orangutan).
   2612..2667    +  polyA_signal   β-globin poly(A) signal: rabbit β-globin polyadenylation signal (Gil and Proudfoot, 1987)
   3646..3666    +  protein_bind   attB4: mutant version of attB; core recombination site for the Gateway® BP reaction BP Clonase™
   3734..3945    +  promoter       EF-1α core promoter: core promoter for human elongation factor EF-1α
   3946..4884    +  intron         EF-1α intron A: intron upstream of the start codon of human EF-1α
   4911..4931    +  protein_bind   attB1: mutant version of attB; core recombination site for the Gateway® BP reaction BP Clonase™
   4951..5646    +  CDS            mKate2: mKate2 is a basic (constitutively fluorescent) red fluorescent protein published in 2009, derived from Entacmaea quadricolor. It is reported to be a rapidly-maturing monomer with moderate acid sensitivity.
   5666..5690    -  protein_bind   attB2: mutant version of attB; recombination site for the Gateway® BP reaction BP Clonase™
   5838..5912    +  CDS            HBB (fragment): HBB_PONPY - Experimental evidence at transcript level: Swiss-Prot protein existence level 2. Involved in oxygen transport from the lung to the various peripheral tissues. From Pongo pygmaeus (Bornean orangutan).
   5983..6038    +  polyA_signal   β-globin poly(A) signal: rabbit β-globin polyadenylation signal (Gil and Proudfoot, 1987)
   6422..6447    +  misc_feature   SA: splice acceptor site
   7119..7139    +  protein_bind   attB4: mutant version of attB; core recombination site for the Gateway® BP reaction BP Clonase™
   7207..7418    +  promoter       EF-1α core promoter: core promoter for human elongation factor EF-1α
   7419..8357    +  intron         EF-1α intron A: intron upstream of the start codon of human EF-1α
   8384..8404    +  protein_bind   attB1: mutant version of attB; core recombination site for the Gateway® BP reaction BP Clonase™
   8415..9131    +  CDS            EBFP2: EBFP2 is a basic (constitutively fluorescent) blue fluorescent protein published in 2007, derived from Aequorea victoria. It is reported to be a rapidly-maturing monomer with moderate acid sensitivity.
   9139..9163    -  protein_bind   attB2: mutant version of attB; recombination site for the Gateway® BP reaction BP Clonase™
   9167..9247    +  CDS            HBB (fragment): HBB_PONPY - Experimental evidence at transcript level: Swiss-Prot protein existence level 2. Involved in oxygen transport from the lung to the various peripheral tissues. From Pongo pygmaeus (Bornean orangutan).
   9318..9373    +  polyA_signal   β-globin poly(A) signal: rabbit β-globin polyadenylation signal (Gil and Proudfoot, 1987)
   9756..9778    -  protein_bind   lac operator (fragment): The lac repressor binds to the lac operator to inhibit transcription in E. coli. This inhibition can be relieved by adding lactose or isopropyl-β-D-thiogalactopyranoside (IPTG). lac repressor encoded by lacI
   9782..9812    -  promoter       lac promoter: promoter for the E. coli lac operon
   9827..9848    -  protein_bind   CAP binding site: CAP binding activates transcription in the presence of cAMP. E. coli catabolite activator protein
   9861..9900    -  CDS            lacI (fragment): lac repressor; lacI; The lac repressor binds to the lac operator to inhibit transcription in E. coli. This inhibition can be relieved by adding lactose or isopropyl-β-D-thiogalactopyranoside (IPTG).
  10073..10882   +  CDS            KanR: aminoglycoside phosphotransferase; aph(3')-Ia; confers resistance to kanamycin in bacteria or G418 (Geneticin®) in eukaryotes
