[The description below was written by a language model from this plasmid's Addgene catalogue record and pLannotate feature annotations shown in this document.]
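Description:
LSB-hsa-miR-92a-1-5p is a mammalian expression plasmid of about 11 kb built on the Low Sensor Backbone (LSB) and designed as a two-colour fluorescent sensor of microRNA activity. It replicates in E. coli from a high-copy ColE1/pUC-type origin and carries both AmpR (β-lactamase) and KanR (aminoglycoside phosphotransferase) markers, matching the dual ampicillin and kanamycin selection listed. A puromycin N-acetyltransferase coding sequence followed by a rabbit β-globin poly(A) signal is also present, and the depositor indicates it can be used for puromycin selection. The feature table annotates no promoter directly upstream of it, so what drives it is not stated.

The payload consists of two parallel transcription units, each driven by the human EF-1α core promoter with its intron A and terminated by a rabbit β-globin poly(A) signal. Gateway attB4, attB1 and attB2 scars flank the promoter and coding segments, reflecting modular assembly. The first unit expresses the red fluorescent protein mKate2 and, according to the catalogue entry, carries a target site for human miR-92a-1-5p in its 3′ UTR. This site is not separately annotated but would fall in the interval between the mKate2 coding sequence and its poly(A) signal. The second unit expresses the blue protein EBFP2 without the target and serves as an internal reference for plasmid delivery and expression. When miR-92a-1-5p is active in a cell, mKate2 is repressed relative to EBFP2, so the red-to-blue ratio reports miRNA activity.

The depositor notes that the repeated poly(A) elements make the plasmid inherently unstable. The physical plasmid also differs slightly from the deposited sequence, including short insertions flanking the puromycin coding region that do not affect puromycin selection.
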