Addgene plasmid #103750: LSB-hsa-miR-92a-1-5p
Purpose: Used to sense miRNA activity using fluorescence based tools. hsa-miR-92a-1-5p target in 3' UTR of of mKate. miRNA activity can be measured by the repression of mKate2 relative to EBFP2 fluorescent proteins . Plasmid is inherently unstable; please see Depositor Comments
Depositing lab: Ron Weiss. Depositing organization: Massachusetts Institute of Technology. Publication: A mixed antagonistic/synergistic miRNA repression model enables accurate predictions of multi-input miRNA sensor activity. Gam JJ, Babb J, Weiss R. Nat Commun. 2018 Jun 22;9(1):2430. doi: 10.1038/s41467-018-04575-0. PubMed 29934631.
Backbone
  Vector backbone: Low Sensor Backbone (LSB)
  Vector type: Mammalian Expression, Synthetic Biology
Growth in bacteria
  Bacterial resistance: Ampicillin and Kanamycin, 100 & 50 μg/mL
  Growth temperature: 30°C
  Growth strain: NEB Stable
  Copy number: High Copy
Gene/Insert
  Gene/Insert name: hsa-miR-92a-1-5p target
  Species: H. sapiens (human)
  Entrez Gene: MIR92A1 (a.k.a. C13orf25, MIR17HG, MIR92-1, MIRH1, MIRHG1, MIRN92-1, MIRN92A-1, MIRN92A1, miRNA92-1, mir-92a-1)
  Promoter: EF-1a
  Cloning method: Gibson Cloning
Terms and licenses: Academic/Nonprofit Terms; Industry Terms: Not Available to Industry
Depositor comments: Please note that this plasmid is inherently unstable due to a repeating poly A element. We recommend performing a diagnostic digest on multiple colonies upon receipt. The depositors would like to note the presence of several discrepancies between the depositor sequence and physical plasmid sequence. In particular, the sequences upstream and downstream of the puromycin coding region have 10 bp insertions which do not affect the ability to perform puromycin selection. The sequences for those regions within the physical plasmids are as follows: Upstream of Puro: GAATTCGACCGCCTGTCTCAAGGTGCCACC; Downstream of Puro: GCTTTGAGACTACGCGTGAATTCACTCCTC. Please contact if you are interested in this plasmid prior to placing an order.
How to cite: LSB-hsa-miR-92a-1-5p was a gift from Ron Weiss (Addgene plasmid # 103750 ; http://n2t.net/addgene:103750 ; RRID:Addgene_103750)
