>Addgene plasmid #103750 | LSB-hsa-miR-92a-1-5p | depositor partial sequence | sequence record 196549 | hsa-miR-92a-1-5p target
AGCATTGCAACCGATCCCAACCT
