>Addgene plasmid #103750 | LSB-hsa-miR-92a-1-5p | addgene partial sequence | sequence record 358167 | mKate2-F 5'-ACCCGCTAAGAACCTCAAGA-3'
AGAATCAAGGAGGCCGACAAAGAGACATACGTCGAGCAGCACGAGGTGGCTGTGGCCAGATACTGCGACC
TCCCTAGCAAACTGGGGCACAAACTTAATTGAGAATTCTACCACCCAGCTTTCTTGTACAAAGTGGTACG
TCTCAAGACCAGAGGTCTCTGCTTTCGGATATAGCATTGCAACCGATCCCAACCTAGCATTGCAACCGAT
CCCAACCTAGCATTGCAACCGATCCCAACCTAGCATTGCAACCGATCCCAACCTCAACCAGAAGAGACCT
GTGCTTCACTCCTCAGGTGCAGGCTGCCTATCAGAAGGTGGTGGCTGGTGTGGCCAATGCCCTGGCTCAC
AAATACCACTGAGATCTTTTTCCCTCTGCCAAAAATTATGGGGACATCATGAAGCCCCTTGAGCATCTGA
CTTCTGGCTAATAAAGGAAATTTATTTTCATTGCAATAGTGTGTTGGAATTTTTTGTGTCTCTCACTCGG
AAGGACATATGGGAGGGCAAATCATTTAAAACATCAGAATGAGTATTTGGTTTAGAGTTTGGCAACATAT
GCCCATATGCTGGCTGCCATGAACAA
